Addgene plasmid #114156: pET28a-clbH
Purpose: Expresses full-length ClbH
Depositing lab: Emily Balskus. Depositing organization: Harvard University. Publication: Colibactin assembly line enzymes use S-adenosylmethionine to build a cyclopropane ring. Zha L, Jiang Y, Henke MT, Wilson MR, Wang JX, Kelleher NL, Balskus EP. Nat Chem Biol. 2017 Oct;13(10):1063-1065. doi: 10.1038/nchembio.2448. Epub 2017 Aug 7. PubMed 28805802.
Backbone
  Vector backbone: pET28a
  Total vector size (bp): 10166
  Vector type: Bacterial Expression
Growth in bacteria
  Bacterial resistance: Kanamycin, 50 μg/mL
  Growth temperature: 37°C
  Growth strain: DH5alpha
  Copy number: Unknown
Gene/Insert
  Gene/Insert name: clbH
  Species: E. coli
  GenBank ID: CAJ76292
  Tag / fusion protein: 6xHis-thrombin-T7 tag (N terminal on insert)
Terms and licenses: Academic/Nonprofit Terms; Industry Terms: Not Available to Industry
How to cite: pET28a-clbH was a gift from Emily Balskus (Addgene plasmid # 114156 ; http://n2t.net/addgene:114156 ; RRID:Addgene_114156)
