[The description below was written by a language model from this plasmid's Addgene catalogue record and pLannotate feature annotations shown in this document.]
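Description:
pET28a-clbH is a bacterial expression plasmid of about 10.2 kb built on the pET28a backbone for producing full-length ClbH from E. coli, a component of the colibactin biosynthetic assembly line. It is maintained through a ColE1/pBR322-type origin accompanied by the bom region and the rop gene, which in this backbone context moderates copy number (the catalogue lists copy number as unknown). An f1 origin is also present for single-stranded DNA production. Selection is by kanamycin through an aph(3')-Ia aminoglycoside phosphotransferase gene. The short tetracycline-resistance fragments and the partial AmpR promoter flagged in the annotation are non-functional backbone remnants.

Expression is driven by a T7 promoter followed immediately by a lac operator and the strong T7 gene 10 ribosome binding site, with a T7 terminator downstream. The plasmid carries its own lacI gene and promoter, so transcription is repressed until IPTG is added, and it requires a host that supplies T7 RNA polymerase. The open reading frame begins with a 6xHis tag (partly mislabelled by the automated annotation as a composite tag fragment), a thrombin cleavage site and the T7 tag, fused to the N terminus of ClbH. The clbH coding region itself is not annotated but corresponds to the roughly 4.8 kb unannotated stretch between the T7 tag and the terminator region. A vector-derived His-tag sequence lies downstream of the insert; the record lists only the N-terminal tag, so whether this is translated is not stated. The construct is suited to overexpression and nickel-affinity purification of ClbH for biochemical study, as in the associated work on S-adenosylmethionine-dependent cyclopropane ring formation in colibactin biosynthesis.
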