Features (pLannotate 1.2.2; 21 found; start..end, strand, type, name):
    413..490     -  promoter       lacI promoter: lacI
    498..777     -  CDS            TcR (fragment): tetracycline efflux protein; tet; confers resistance to tetracycline
    799..817     +  promoter       T7 promoter: promoter for bacteriophage T7 RNA polymerase
    818..842     +  protein_bind   lac operator: The lac repressor binds to the lac operator to inhibit transcription in E. coli. This inhibition can be relieved by adding lactose or isopropyl-β-D-thiogalactopyranoside (IPTG). lac repressor encoded by lacI
    857..879     +  RBS            RBS: efficient ribosome binding site from bacteriophage T7 gene 10 (Olins and Rangwala, 1989)
    898..914     +  CDS            capTEV™ (fragment): composite tag for in vivo biotinylation, TEV protease cleavage, and 6xHis tagging
    925..942     +  CDS            thrombin site: thrombin recognition and cleavage site
    946..978     +  CDS            T7 tag (gene 10 leader): leader peptide from bacteriophage T7 gene 10 promotes efficient translation in E. coli
   5825..5842    +  CDS            9xHis (fragment): 9xHis affinity tag
   5852..5901    +  CDS            SET1 (fragment): solubility-enhancement tag derived from T7 phage gene 10B
   5909..5956    +  terminator     T7 terminator: transcription terminator for bacteriophage T7 RNA polymerase
   5993..6421    +  rep_origin     f1 ori (sequence partly withheld): f1 bacteriophage origin of replication; arrow indicates direction of (+) strand synthesis
   6474..6531    +  promoter       AmpR promoter (fragment): bla
   6540..7355    -  CDS            KanR: aminoglycoside phosphotransferase; aph(3')-Ia; confers resistance to kanamycin in bacteria or G418 (Geneticin®) in eukaryotes
   7477..8065    +  rep_origin     ori: high-copy-number ColE1/pMB1/pBR322/pUC origin of replication
   8251..8390    -  misc_feature   bom: basis of mobility region from pBR322
   8492..8683    -  CDS            rop: Rop protein, which maintains plasmids at low copy number; rop
   8700..9080    +  CDS            YPB1_ECOLX: Protein predicted: Swiss-Prot protein existence level 4. From Escherichia coli.
   9152..9443    -  CDS            TcR (fragment): tetracycline efflux protein; tet; confers resistance to tetracycline
   9458..9479    -  protein_bind   CAP binding site: CAP binding activates transcription in the presence of cAMP. E. coli catabolite activator protein
   9492..412     -  CDS            lacI (across the origin): lac repressor; lacI; The lac repressor binds to the lac operator to inhibit transcription in E. coli. This inhibition can be relieved by adding lactose or isopropyl-β-D-thiogalactopyranoside (IPTG).
>Addgene plasmid #114156 | pET28a-clbH | addgene full sequence | sequence record 227344 | Addgene NGS Result
CTTCCACAGCAATGGCATCCTGGTCATCCAGCGGATAGTTAATGATCAGCCCACTGACGCGTTGCGCGAG
AAGATTGTGCACCGCCGCTTTACAGGCTTCGACGCCGCTTCGTTCTACCATCGACACCACCACGCTGGCA
CCCAGTTGATCGGCGCGAGATTTAATCGCCGCGACAATTTGCGACGGCGCGTGCAGGGCCAGACTGGAGG
TGGCAACGCCAATCAGCAACGACTGTTTGCCCGCCAGTTGTTGTGCCACGCGGTTGGGAATGTAATTCAG
CTCCGCCATCGCCGCTTCCACTTTTTCCCGCGTTTTCGCAGAAACGTGGCTGGCCTGGTTCACCACGCGG
GAAACGGTCTGATAAGAGACACCGGCATACTCTGCGACATCGTATAACGTTACTGGTTTCACATTCACCA
CCCTGAATTGACTCTCTTCCGGGCGCTATCATGCCATACCGCGAAAGGTTTTGCGCCATTCGATGGTGTC
CGGGATCTCGACGCTCTCCCTTATGCGACTCCTGCATTAGGAAGCAGCCCAGTAGTAGGTTGAGGCCGTT
GAGCACCGCCGCCGCAAGGAATGGTGCATGCAAGGAGATGGCGCCCAACAGTCCCCCGGCCACGGGGCCT
GCCACCATACCCACGCCGAAACAAGCGCTCATGAGCCCGAAGTGGCGAGCCCGATCTTCCCCATCGGTGA
TGTCGGCGATATAGGCGCCAGCAACCGCACCTGTGGCGCCGGTGATGCCGGCCACGATGCGTCCGGCGTA
GAGGATCGAGATCTCGATCCCGCGAAATTAATACGACTCACTATAGGGGAATTGTGAGCGGATAACAATT
CCCCTCTAGAAATAATTTTGTTTAACTTTAAGAAGGAGATATACCATGGGCAGCAGCCATCATCATCATC
ATCACAGCAGCGGCCTGGTGCCGCGCGGCAGCCATATGGCTAGCATGACTGGTGGACAGCAAATGGGTCG
CGGATCCGAATTCATGGAACAGCAAGGGATTATGAGACAGTTGCCTACCGACGACCAAACGATAGTCGAC
TATTTGTATCGTATCGCCGGAGAATATGGGGAAAAAGCCGCTGTATTGATGGGGGACGCGGCGCTGAGCT
ATCACGATCTTAATGCACGCTCTAACCAACTGGCGCATTATCTGCGTGGGCTGGGGATCGGCGAGGATCG
TGTGGTAGCTATCCGCCTGCCGCGCGGCATGGCAATGCTGATTGCCATTTTCGCTATTGTAAAAGCTGGT
GGTGCCTATTTACCGCTGGCGTACAATGCACCGCGTAGCCGCATTGAAAATATACTGAGCAACAGCGGCG
CTGTTTGTCTGATCGGTACTGACGATGGTGATCGCTGGCCGATTCCTCGCGTCGAAATCGACAGCGCGGC
GGTCAGTGCCATGCCAACGACGGATCTGCGTTACCGACCACATGCGCGGCAACTGGCGTATATTATTTAC
ACCTCCGGTTCCACCGGTGTCCCTAAAGGGGTGGCGACGGAACATGCAGCGCTGCTAAACCGAATTGTCT
GGATGCAGAACGCTTATCCTATCAGTTCTCAGGACGTGCTGTTTCAGAAGACGGTGTACACCTTTGACGT
CTCTGTCTGGGAGATGTTCTGGTGGGCGATGTACGGCGCATCTGTAGTGCTGTTACCGTCCGGACTGGAG
AGCGATCCGCGAACCTTGGCTCGACTGATTCAGCGTCACCGCGTGTCGGTTGTGCACTTTGTCCCTTCGA
TGCTGAACCTGTTTGTCGAGTATCTGGAGATGAAACAGGATCCTCGTTTGACCGCCTCATTGCGATTAGT
GTTTTCCAGCGGTGAGAAACTCACGGTCCACAGTGTGGCTCGCTTTTATCAATCGGTGGCGCAGGGTGAT
CTTATAAATCTCTATGGCCCGACCGAAGCAGCAATCGATGTCAGTCATCACCGCTGCCTGCGCGGGTACG
ACTACGACGATATCCCTATCGGTCAAGCGATTGACGGTTGCCGACTCTATGTGCTGGATGACCATGGTAA
TCCGGTAGCAGACGGCGAAGAGGGCGAACTGTATCTCGCTGGTATCGGGCTGGCACGTGGCTATCTCAAC
AACGTGGCGTTAACTGATCGCTGTTTTACTATACATCCAACTTTGCGCCATTTAGGGAAACCGGAGCGGC
TGTATAAAACTGGAGATCTGGTGTGGCGCGACGGGGAAAGCCAACAAATTCATTACATTGGCCGTAATGA
TTTTCAGATTAAAATTAGAGGGTTGCGCGTTGAATTGGGAGAAATCGAAGCCCATGCGATGCGTTTCCCG
GGGGTACAGCAGGCAGTCGTGGTGGCGGATCAGGATGATCCCGACAATCAGTTGATTTACGCTTTTGTCG
TCAGTAGCGTGCCGCTCAATTTGGCGGCCTTAATGGACGCACTGTCCAAAAACTTGCCTGCCTACATGCT
GCCGAACCGTTTGTTGGCAATGTCAGAGTTACCACTCTCCGACAATGGCAAGTGCTGTCGTAAAACGTTG
CTCGACTTGGCGCGGGCGTACTCAGCCAGTCGCGTCGATTTACGTGAAACTCCCGCCGTGCGCTACCTAC
CGTTGTCATCGGCTCAATCGTCGATGTGGTTTATGCAACAATTGGCGCCGCATACTGCACTATACAATAA
CCCTACCGCCTTGCTGCTTGAAGGAGAACTGGATCGCACGCGGATGGACGGCGCGATTCGTCAATTGATG
AGTCGGCATACTCTGTTACGTGCTATGGCGGAAACCCACAATGGACAACCAGTATTGGCGGTGCCTCAGT
GCGTATCGTCGCAGGCGTTGCTGACCATAGTGCCACTCCCCTCGGTGAGTGATGATAACGCGCTACAGGC
GATGATCAACCAGCGTGCGGCACACCCCATGCCCTTAACGTCAGGCACACCGCTGTGCCGGTTTGAACTG
TTGACGCTCGATGACGATCGTAGCGTATTGTTGATTCATCTGCACCACATCATCAGTGATGGCTGGTCGA
AAGGCGTTTTGTTACGCGAATTGCAGGCCGCATATAACGGTGAATCGCTGACGCCAGAACCGTTGTTGGA
GTATGCCGACTACATGGAGTACCAAGAAGAGTGGCGTCAGAGTGACGCCTATCAGGACGCGATGCGTTAC
TGGCAAAATACCCTGGCGGGGACGTTGCCGATTCTTGATATCCCCACCGATCAACCGCGTCAGAAGGTGG
CACGTTACCAAGGCGCGTTTGTTGCCTTCGCATTGTCTGCCAACACATGCGAGCGAGTGTTGGCGGCGGC
GCGTGCGCAGCGCGTGTCGTTGTATAACTATCTGCTGACCGCCTTCGTCCTCCTGCTGCATCGTAATGCG
CGTCAACAGGAATACATCGTCGGTATGCCGATTGCTGCGCGGCTGACGAAAGAACAGGAGCATATGATCG
CGCCGCTGGTCAACGTACTACCGCTGCGCTTACCTCTTGACGAAGCGGCATCGTTTTCCGAGTTAGTACA
GACGATCAGAGGTATTCTGTTTGCCGCTTTCAGGCACCAGCGTCTCGAATTTACCGACATAGTGCGCGCA
GTGAATGTGGATCGCAGCGCCGGACATTTCCCAATATATCAGTGCATGTTCCAACTCGACAATATGCCTC
TGGCGAGCCCGACACTAAACGGTGTCAACGTTACACCATTATTGTTGGATACCAGTGCATCTCAGGTGGA
TATTTCGCTAAGTATGCAGCATATCGATGGGCGCATCACCGGCACTTTCGAATACGACGCTGGGTTATAC
AGTGCGGATCGTATTCAGCACCTGGTGGCGCAGTGGAGAGAACTGCTAGATGAGGCCAGCAGCCAACCCA
CGCAGTTAGTCCGCGATTTGATTCGTTTCACCCCTCGAGAGCACGCTTGGCTGGCGCGGCACAACGCCAC
TGAAGTTGCTCTGCCGCCCGTAGATAACCTGCTGGCGCTAGTGTTACCGCACTGCCAGCAGCGCCCTACA
CAGGTGGCTTTGCGCCACGCTGACGACGCCATGACCTATGGCGAATTGCAACAGGCCACGATGCAGATGT
GTACTTGGCTGCGTGCGCAAGGCGTAAAACGCGGAGAATCTGTCGCACTGCAACTGCCTTTTTGTTTCGA
ATTGATTATCGCACAATTGGCGATCCTCTCTTTGGGGGCGAGCTATGTGCCGCTGGATGGTAACGCGCCA
GCGGCCCGCAATGCCCTGATCTTGGCGCAGGCAACGCCGTGCATGCTGCTGGTGGCGCAACCGCTGGAAT
CCCCTCATGGGCTGACGATACCTTGGGTGCTAGTGCCTGACTGGCGTAGCCTGCTGACAGAAATACCGAA
CCTGCCAGTTAGTGTTGCGCCAGATGCTTTAGATTGCGATGCGGTGGTGATCTTTACCTCCGGTACTACC
GGGCAGCCCAAAGGCGTCCGACTCAGCCAACGTAATCTGGTCAACTTAACCGCATCCTTTATATCCAGCT
ATCAAGTGACGCATCAGGATGTTCTGCTACCCATTACCTCAGTCGCGTCTGCTAGCTTTGTCGGGGAGGT
ACTGCCGCTGCTCGCCGCTGGCGGTACCTTAGTATTGGCGCAAAAAGCGCAGAGTTTGGATAGTGATGCG
CTCATTGCGCTGCTGGCATCTCAGCGGGTGACTATCCTGAGCACCACCCCATCGCTTTCTGCCAGCCTCT
CTGTGCTGGCTCAGTCGATGGGATCGCTGCGCTTGTTTCTGTGCGGTGGTGAAGCGTTAGAGTATGAGCA
GATAGCGCCGCTTCTGCCGCACATGGCAGTGGTTAACGGTTATGGCCTGACCGAAAGCGGTATCTGCTCG
ACCTACTTTCCTGTCGCAAAGCGTAGGGAGCAAGAAACGGGAGCATTGCCCATTGGCCGCCCGATTCAGA
ACACCCAAGCTTATGTGGTGGATGCATATAATCGTTTGGTACCGCCAGGTGCCTGTGGAGAACTCTGTTT
CTCTGGTCTGGGCATTTCGCCCGGCTACCTTGATGCACGACAGGATCCCGAGCGCTTTGTCGAGTTGCCG
GAATACCCTGGCGTTCGGGTGCTGAAAACTGGCGATCGTGCTCGTTGGGCAACCGACGGGATGTTGTTCT
ATCTCGGCAGACAAGATCGCCAAGTGCAGATCCGTGGATACCGAGTTGAACTGGGCGACATCGAAAGCCT
ACTGAAACAGCATCCGGATATTGCTGATGCGTGGGTCGATGTGCGACGCAATGCGGCGGCAACGCCGCTA
CTAGTGGCCTTCTATTGCAGCGTCAACGGCGTTGCGCTGGATGCTCAGCAATTGCGCGTATGGCTCAGCC
TGCGGCTTCCGTTGCATATGCTGCCGTTGCTCTACGTGCCGCTGAGCGCCATGCCGCTAGGTGTAAACGG
CAAAATCGATCCCCAGTGCCTGCCGCTGGTCGATCTGCGGCAGTTGGAAGGGCCGGGCGAGTATGTCCCT
CCGGCAACCGAACTGGAACAGCGTCTGGCGGAGATCTGGCAGCAGTTGCTTGGCCTGGAGCGTGTCGGCA
CCACCACAAATTTCTTCGATCTCGGTGGACACTCACTTCTGCTAGTACAGATGCAGCAATACATCGGGCA
GCAGTGCGGTCAGCACGTGGCGTTGGTTGACCTGCTGCGCTTCACTACCATCAAACGCTTGGCGGAATTT
CTGCTGGCCCCGGACGCAGCGCAAGGGACCACAGGAGATCAGACACAACTGCGTGCGGCGAAGCAGCGTT
TGGCCTTTGGTCACACGCGCTGGGCAGCCACAACCGACAGTCATCACTGAGAGCTCCGTCGACAAGCTTG
CGGCCGCACTCGAGCACCACCACCACCACCACTGAGATCCGGCTGCTAACAAAGCCCGAAAGGAAGCTGA
GTTGGCTGCTGCCACCGCTGAGCAATAACTAGCATAACCCCTTGGGGCCTCTAAACGGGTCTTGAGGGGT
TTTTTGCTGAAAGGAGGAACTATATCCGGATTGGCGAATGGG
[124 nt withheld, positions 5993-6116]
C
[91 nt withheld, positions 6118-6208]
A
[49 nt withheld, positions 6210-6258]
CCTTTGACGTTGGAGTCCACGTTCTTT
[37 nt withheld, positions 6286-6322]
ACCCTATCTCGGTCTATTCTTTTGATTTATAAGGGATTTTGCCGATTTCGGCCTATTGGTTAAAAAATGA
GCTGATTTAACAAAAATTTAACGCGAATTTTAACAAAATATTAACGCTTACAATTTAGGTGGCACTTTTC
GGGGAAATGTGCGCGGAACCCCTATTTGTTTATTTTTCTAAATACATTCAAATATGTATCCGCTCATGAA
TTAATTCTTAGAAAAACTCATCGAGCATCAAATGAAACTGCAATTTATTCATATCAGGATTATCAATACC
ATATTTTTGAAAAAGCCGTTTCTGTAATGAAGGAGAAAACTCACCGAGGCAGTTCCATAGGATGGCAAGA
TCCTGGTATCGGTCTGCGATTCCGACTCGTCCAACATCAATACAACCTATTAATTTCCCCTCGTCAAAAA
TAAGGTTATCAAGTGAGAAATCACCATGAGTGACGACTGAATCCGGTGAGAATGGCAAAAGTTTATGCAT
TTCTTTCCAGACTTGTTCAACAGGCCAGCCATTACGCTCGTCATCAAAATCACTCGCATCAACCAAACCG
TTATTCATTCGTGATTGCGCCTGAGCGAGACGAAATACGCGATCGCTGTTAAAAGGACAATTACAAACAG
GAATCGAATGCAACCGGCGCAGGAACACTGCCAGCGCATCAACAATATTTTCACCTGAATCAGGATATTC
TTCTAATACCTGGAATGCTGTTTTCCCGGGGATCGCAGTGGTGAGTAACCATGCATCATCAGGAGTACGG
ATAAAATGCTTGATGGTCGGAAGAGGCATAAATTCCGTCAGCCAGTTTAGTCTGACCATCTCATCTGTAA
CATCATTGGCAACGCTACCTTTGCCATGTTTCAGAAACAACTCTGGCGCATCGGGCTTCCCATACAATCG
ATAGATTGTCGCACCTGATTGCCCGACATTATCGCGAGCCCATTTATACCCATATAAATCAGCATCCATG
TTGGAATTTAATCGCGGCCTAGAGCAAGACGTTTCCCGTTGAATATGGCTCATAACACCCCTTGTATTAC
TGTTTATGTAAGCAGACAGTTTTATTGTTCATGACCAAAATCCCTTAACGTGAGTTTTCGTTCCACTGAG
CGTCAGACCCCGTAGAAAAGATCAAAGGATCTTCTTGAGATCCTTTTTTTCTGCGCGTAATCTGCTGCTT
GCAAACAAAAAAACCACCGCTACCAGCGGTGGTTTGTTTGCCGGATCAAGAGCTACCAACTCTTTTTCCG
AAGGTAACTGGCTTCAGCAGAGCGCAGATACCAAATACTGTCCTTCTAGTGTAGCCGTAGTTAGGCCACC
ACTTCAAGAACTCTGTAGCACCGCCTACATACCTCGCTCTGCTAATCCTGTTACCAGTGGCTGCTGCCAG
TGGCGATAAGTCGTGTCTTACCGGGTTGGACTCAAGACGATAGTTACCGGATAAGGCGCAGCGGTCGGGC
TGAACGGGGGGTTCGTGCACACAGCCCAGCTTGGAGCGAACGACCTACACCGAACTGAGATACCTACAGC
GTGAGCTATGAGAAAGCGCCACGCTTCCCGAAGGGAGAAAGGCGGACAGGTATCCGGTAAGCGGCAGGGT
CGGAACAGGAGAGCGCACGAGGGAGCTTCCAGGGGGAAACGCCTGGTATCTTTATAGTCCTGTCGGGTTT
CGCCACCTCTGACTTGAGCGTCGATTTTTGTGATGCTCGTCAGGGGGGCGGAGCCTATGGAAAAACGCCA
GCAACGCGGCCTTTTTACGGTTCCTGGCCTTTTGCTGGCCTTTTGCTCACATGTTCTTTCCTGCGTTATC
CCCTGATTCTGTGGATAACCGTATTACCGCCTTTGAGTGAGCTGATACCGCTCGCCGCAGCCGAACGACC
GAGCGCAGCGAGTCAGTGAGCGAGGAAGCGGAAGAGCGCCTGATGCGGTATTTTCTCCTTACGCATCTGT
GCGGTATTTCACACCGCAATGGTGCACTCTCAGTACAATCTGCTCTGATGCCGCATAGTTAAGCCAGTAT
ACACTCCGCTATCGCTACGTGACTGGGTCATGGCTGCGCCCCGACACCCGCCAACACCCGCTGACGCGCC
CTGACGGGCTTGTCTGCTCCCGGCATCCGCTTACAGACAAGCTGTGACCGTCTCCGGGAGCTGCATGTGT
CAGAGGTTTTCACCGTCATCACCGAAACGCGCGAGGCAGCTGCGGTAAAGCTCATCAGCGTGGTCGTGAA
GCGATTCACAGATGTCTGCCTGTTCATCCGCGTCCAGCTCGTTGAGTTTCTCCAGAAGCGTTAATGTCTG
GCTTCTGATAAAGCGGGCCATGTTAAGGGCGGTTTTTTCCTGTTTGGTCACTGATGCCTCCGTGTAAGGG
GGATTTCTGTTCATGGGGGTAATGATACCGATGAAACGAGAGAGGATGCTCACGATACGGGTTACTGATG
ATGAACATGCCCGGTTACTGGAACGTTGTGAGGGTAAACAACTGGCGGTATGGATGCGGCGGGACCAGAG
AAAAATCACTCAGGGTCAATGCCAGCGCTTCGTTAATACAGATGTAGGTGTTCCACAGGGTAGCCAGCAG
CATCCTGCGATGCAGATCCGGAACATAATGGTGCAGGGCGCTGACTTCCGCGTTTCCAGACTTTACGAAA
CACGGAAACCGAAGACCATTCATGTTGTTGCTCAGGTCGCAGACGTTTTGCAGCAGCAGTCGCTTCACGT
TCGCTCGCGTATCGGTGATTCATTCTGCTAACCAGTAAGGCAACCCCGCCAGCCTAGCCGGGTCCTCAAC
GACAGGAGCACGATCATGCGCACCCGTGGGGCCGCCATGCCGGCGATAATGGCCTGCTTCTCGCCGAAAC
GTTTGGTGGCGGGACCAGTGACGAAGGCTTGAGCGAGGGCGTGCAAGATTCCGAATACCGCAAGCGACAG
GCCGATCATCGTCGCGCTCCAGCGAAAGCGGTCCTCGCCGAAAATGACCCAGAGCGCTGCCGGCACCTGT
CCTACGAGTTGCATGATAAAGAAGACAGTCATAAGTGCGGCGACGATAGTCATGCCCCGCGCCCACCGGA
AGGAGCTGACTGGGTTGAAGGCTCTCAAGGGCATCGGTCGAGATCCCGGTGCCTAATGAGTGAGCTAACT
TACATTAATTGCGTTGCGCTCACTGCCCGCTTTCCAGTCGGGAAACCTGTCGTGCCAGCTGCATTAATGA
ATCGGCCAACGCGCGGGGAGAGGCGGTTTGCGTATTGGGCGCCAGGGTGGTTTTTCTTTTCACCAGTGAG
ACGGGCAACAGCTGATTGCCCTTCACCGCCTGGCCCTGAGAGAGTTGCAGCAAGCGGTCCACGCTGGTTT
GCCCCAGCAGGCGAAAATCCTGTTTGATGGTGGTTAACGGCGGGATATAACATGAGCTGTCTTCGGTATC
GTCGTATCCCACTACCGAGATATCCGCACCAACGCGCAGCCCGGACTCGGTAATGGCGCGCATTGCGCCC
AGCGCCATCTGATCGTTGGCAACCAGCATCGCAGTGGGAACGATGCCCTCATTCAGCATTTGCATGGTTT
GTTGAAAACCGGACATGGCACTCCAGTCGCCTTCCCGTTCCGCTATCGGCTGAATTTGATTGCGAGTGAG
ATATTTATGCCAGCCAGCCAGACGCAGACGCGCCGAGACAGAACTTAATGGGCCCGCTAACAGCGCGATT
TGCTGGTGACCCAATGCGACCAGATGCTCCACGCCCAGTCGCGTACCGTCTTCATGGGAGAAAATAATAC
TGTTGATGGGTGTCTGGTCAGAGACATCAAGAAATAACGCCGGAACATTAGTGCAGGCAG
